Addgene plasmid #220497: pMSCV-BLU-VIPR
Purpose: (Empty Backbone) Retroviral plasmid allowing for potent induction of gRNA using blue light. The plasmid contains VPR-EL222-2A-Thy1.1 and the C120 element followed by cloning sites for ribozyme flanked gRNA (RGR).
Depositing lab: Alexander Espinosa. Depositing organization: Karolinska Institutet. Publication: Light induced expression of gRNA allows for optogenetic gene editing of T lymphocytes in vivo. Pulgarin DV, Pelo N, Ferrandiz L, Trselic T, Nyberg WA, Bowlin G, Espinosa A. bioRxiv [Preprint]. 2023 Nov 10:2023.11.09.566272. doi: 10.1101/2023.11.09.566272. PubMed 37986968.
Backbone
  Vector backbone: GFP-RV
  Vector type: Mammalian Expression, Retroviral, CRISPR
Growth in bacteria
  Bacterial resistance: Ampicillin, 100 μg/mL
  Growth temperature: 30°C
  Growth strain: NEB Stable
  Copy number: High Copy
Gene/Insert
  Cloning method: Golden Gate
  Sequencing primers: 5′ CGCTTGGGCGGTACAACTCAC
Terms and licenses: Academic/Nonprofit Terms; Industry Terms: Not Available to Industry
Depositor comments: Please visit https://pubmed.ncbi.nlm.nih.gov/37986968/ for bioRxiv preprint.
How to cite: pMSCV-BLU-VIPR was a gift from Alexander Espinosa (Addgene plasmid # 220497 ; http://n2t.net/addgene:220497 ; RRID:Addgene_220497)
