[The description below was written by a language model from this plasmid's Addgene catalogue record and pLannotate feature annotations shown in this document.]
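Description:
pMSCV-BLU-VIPR is an empty-backbone gammaretroviral vector, built on the GFP-RV (MSCV-type) backbone, for blue-light-inducible expression of CRISPR guide RNAs in mammalian cells. The 8.3 kb plasmid is propagated in E. coli through a high-copy ColE1/pUC-type origin with ampicillin selection (AmpR with its own promoter). The annotated fragments of TcR, lacZα, lacI, rop and bom appear to be remnants of earlier cloning vectors rather than functional parts. The viral portion comprises 5' and 3' LTRs and the Ψ packaging signal from murine embryonic stem cell virus plus a truncated gag region, which allow the genome to be packaged when viral proteins are supplied in trans and then integrated into target cells.

Between the LTRs, in the same orientation as them, lies an open reading frame encoding VPR-EL222-2A-Thy1.1. VPR appears in the feature table as a VP16-repeat fragment, the RELA/p65 activation region and the Epstein-Barr virus Rta activation domain. It is fused to EL222, the light-responsive DNA-binding protein from Erythrobacter litoralis that binds DNA only when illuminated. A 2A peptide, named in the catalogue text but not annotated, links this fusion to the surface marker Thy1.1 (CD90.1), which allows transduced cells to be identified or sorted. No separate promoter for this cassette is annotated, so expression is presumably driven by the 5' LTR.

In the opposite orientation sits a minimal TATA-box promoter. According to the record, it belongs to the C120 EL222-responsive element, which is itself not annotated, and is followed by Golden Gate cloning sites for a ribozyme-flanked gRNA (RGR). Blue light recruits VPR-EL222 to C120, producing a Pol II transcript from which the ribozymes release the guide. The associated work used the system for optogenetic gene editing of T lymphocytes in vivo. The plasmid does not encode Cas9.
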