Features (pLannotate 1.2.2; 22 found; start..end, strand, type, name):
    422..763     -  misc_feature   MESV Ψ: packaging signal of murine embryonic stem cell virus
    827..1343    -  LTR            5' LTR: 5' long terminal repeat from murine embryonic stem cell virus
   1385..1483    -  CDS            env (fragment): murine leukemia virus gPr80 envelope polyprotein precursor; env; proteolytically cleaved into gp70SU and p15TM subunits
   1484..1685    +  CDS            TcR (fragment): tetracycline efflux protein; tet; confers resistance to tetracycline
   1685..1834    +  CDS            lacZα (fragment): LacZα fragment of β-galactosidase; lacZ fragment
   1840..1939    -  misc_feature   bom (fragment): basis of mobility region from pBR322
   2041..2076    -  CDS            rop (fragment): Rop protein, which maintains plasmids at low copy number; rop
   2171..2275    +  promoter       AmpR promoter: bla
   2276..3136    +  CDS            AmpR: β-lactamase; bla; confers resistance to ampicillin, carbenicillin, and related antibiotics
   3307..3895    +  rep_origin     ori: high-copy-number ColE1/pMB1/pBR322/pUC origin of replication
   4078..4170    +  CDS            lacI (fragment): lac repressor; lacI; The lac repressor binds to the lac operator to inhibit transcription in E. coli. This inhibition can be relieved by adding lactose or isopropyl-β-D-thiogalactopyranoside (IPTG).
   4183..4204    +  protein_bind   CAP binding site: CAP binding activates transcription in the presence of cAMP. E. coli catabolite activator protein
   4219..4249    +  promoter       lac promoter: promoter for the E. coli lac operon
   4257..4273    +  protein_bind   lac operator: The lac repressor binds to the lac operator to inhibit transcription in E. coli. This inhibition can be relieved by adding lactose or isopropyl-β-D-thiogalactopyranoside (IPTG). lac repressor encoded by lacI
   4435..4949    -  LTR            3' LTR: 3' long terminal repeat from murine embryonic stem cell virus
   5157..5188    +  promoter       minP: minimal TATA-box promoter with low basal activity
   5322..5810    -  CDS            Thy1.1: mouse GPI-anchored cell surface glycoprotein of the immunoglobulin superfamily This allele of Thy1 is also known as CD90.1.
   5940..6563    -  CDS            LVHTH_ERYLH (fragment): Experimental evidence at protein level: Swiss-Prot protein existence level 1. Has reversible, light-dependent DNA-binding activity. Upon illumination an internal FMN-protein adduct is formed which changes the protein conformation so that the previously sequestered DNA-binding domain is free to bind DNA. Binds to sequences within in its own promoter when illuminated but not when it has been incubated in the dark. From Erythrobacter litoralis (strain HTCC2594).
   6627..7196    -  CDS            Rta AD: transcriptional activation domain from the human herpesvirus 4 (Epstein-Barr virus) replication and transcription activator Rta/BRLF1 (Hardwick et al., 1992; Chavez et al., 2015)
   7215..7994    -  CDS            RELA (fragment): TF65_HUMAN - Also known as NFKB3. Experimental evidence at protein level: Swiss-Prot protein existence level 1. NF-kappa-B is a pleiotropic transcription factor present in almost all cell types and is the endpoint of a series of signal transduction events that are initiated by a vast array of stimuli related to many biological processes such as inflammation, immunity, differentiation, cell growth, tumorigenesis and apoptosis. NF-kappa-B is a homo- or heterodimeric complex formed by the Rel-like domain- containing proteins RELA/p65, RELB, NFKB1/p105, NFKB1/p50, REL and NFKB2/p52. The heterodime
   8059..8075    -  CDS            VP96 (fragment): 6 tandem repeats of the minimal activation domain of herpes simplex virus VP16 (Cheng et al., 2013)
   8250..355     -  CDS            gag (truncated) (across the origin): truncated Moloney murine leukemia virus (MMLV) gag gene lacking the start codon
>Addgene plasmid #220497 | pMSCV-BLU-VIPR | addgene full sequence | sequence record 442817 | Addgene NGS Result
GTTCAAGGGGGAGAGACGGGGCGGATGGAGGAAGAGGAGGCGGAGGCTTAGGGTGTACAAAGGGCTTGAC
CCAGGGAGGGGGGTCAAAAGCCAAGGCTTCCCAGGTCACGATGTAGGGGACCTGGTCTGGGTGTCCATGC
GGGCCAGGTGAAAAGACCTTGATCTTAACCTGGGTGATGAGGTCTCGGTTAAAGGTGCCGTCTCGCGGCC
ATCCGACGTTAAAGGTTGGCCATTCTGCAGAGCAGAAGGTAACCCAACGTCTCTTCTTGACATCTACCGA
CTGGTTGTGAGCGATCCGCTCGACATCTTTCCAGTGACCTAAGGTCAAACTTAAGGGAGTGGTAACAGTC
TGGCCCTAATTTTCAGACAAATACAGAAACACAGTCAGACAGAGACAACACAGAACGATGCTGCAGCGCT
GCAGCAGACAAGACGCGCGGCTTCGGTTCCAAACCGAAAGCAAAAATTCAGACGGAGGCGGGAACTGTTT
TAGGTTCTCGTCTCCTACCAGAACCACATATCCTGACGGGGTCGGATTCCACATCGACTCCCTTCCTCAG
GTCGGGCCACAAAAACGGCCCCCAAAGTCCCTGGGACGTCTCCCAGGGTTGCGGCCGGGTGTTCAGAACT
CGTCAGTTCCACCACGGGTCCGCCAGATACAGAGCTAGTTAGCTAACTAGTACAGACGCAGGCGCAAACA
TTAGATGCCGGCACAAACACGCACAAAGACAGAGACAGACACGAAACGACCGCTGGCCAGCTTACCTCCC
GGCGGGGGGGTCGGTGGTCCCTGGGCAGGGGTCTCCAAATCTCGGTGGAACCTCCAAATGAAAGACCCCC
GAGGTGGGCAGTCAATCAATCTGAGGAGACCCTCCCAAGGATCAGCGAGTCCACGATTCGGATGCAAACA
GCAAGAGGCTTTATTGGGAATACGGGTACCCGGGCGACGCAGTCTATCGGAGGACTGGCGCGCCGAGTGA
GGGGTTGTGGGCTCTTTTATTGAGCTCGGGGAGCAGAAGCGCGCGAACAGAAGCGAGAAGCGAACTGATT
GGTTAGTTCAAATAAGGCACAGGGTCATTTCAGGTCCTTGGGGCACCCTGGAAACATCTGATGGTTCTCT
AGAAACTGCTGAGGGCGGGACCGCATCTGGGGACCATCTGTTCTTGGCCCTGAGCCGGGGCAGGAACTGC
TTACCACAGATATCCTGTTTGGCCCATATTCTGCTGTCTCTCTGTTCCTAACCTTGATCTGAACTTCTCT
ATTCTCAGTTATGTATTTTCCATGCCTTGCAAAATGGCGTTACTTAAGCTAGCTTGCCAAACCTACAGGT
GGGGTCTTTCATTCCCCCCTTTTTCTGGAGACTAAATAAAATCTTTTATTTTATCTATGGCTCGTACTCT
ATAGGCTTCAGCTGGTGATATTGTTGAGTCAAAACTAGAGCCTGGACCACTGATATCCTGTCTTTAACAA
ATTGGACTAATCGCCTCTACGCCGGACGCATCGTGGCCGGCATCACCGGCGCCACAGGTGCGGTTGCTGG
CGCCTATATCGCCGACATCACCGATGGGGAAGATCGGGCTCGCCACTTCGGGCTCATGAGCGCTTGTTTC
GGCGTGGGTATGGTGGCAGGCCCCGTGGCCGGGGGACTGTTGGGCGCCATCTCCTTGCATGCACCATTCC
TTGCGCCGTCGTTTTACAACGTCGTGACTGGGAAAACCCTGGCGTTACCCAACTTAATCGCCTTGCAGCA
CATCCCCCTTTCGCCAGCTGGCGTAATAGCGAAGAGGCCCGCACCGATCGCCCTTCCCAACAGTTGCGCA
GCCTGAATGGCGAATGGCGCCTGATGCGGTATTTTCTCCTTACGCATCTGTGCGGTATTTCACACCGCAT
ATGGTGCACTCTCAGTACAATCTGCTCTGATGCCGCATAGTTAAGCCAGCCCCGACACCCGCCAACACCC
GCTGACGCGCCCTGACGGGCTTGTCTGCTCCCGGCATCCGCTTACAGACAAGCTGTGACCGTCTCCGGGA
GCTGCATGTGTCAGAGGTTTTCACCGTCATCACCGAAACGCGCGAGACGAAAGGGCCTCGTGATACGCCT
ATTTTTATAGGTTAATGTCATGATAATAATGGTTTCTTAGACGTCAGGTGGCACTTTTCGGGGAAATGTG
CGCGGAACCCCTATTTGTTTATTTTTCTAAATACATTCAAATATGTATCCGCTCATGAGACAATAACCCT
GATAAATGCTTCAATAATATTGAAAAAGGAAGAGTATGAGTATTCAACATTTCCGTGTCGCCCTTATTCC
CTTTTTTGCGGCATTTTGCCTTCCTGTTTTTGCTCACCCAGAAACGCTGGTGAAAGTAAAAGATGCTGAA
GATCAGTTGGGTGCACGAGTGGGTTACATCGAACTGGATCTCAACAGCGGTAAGATCCTTGAGAGTTTTC
GCCCCGAAGAACGTTTTCCAATGATGAGCACTTTTAAAGTTCTGCTATGTGGCGCGGTATTATCCCGTAT
TGACGCCGGGCAAGAGCAACTCGGTCGCCGCATACACTATTCTCAGAATGACTTGGTTGAGTACTCACCA
GTCACAGAAAAGCATCTTACGGATGGCATGACAGTAAGAGAATTATGCAGTGCTGCCATAACCATGAGTG
ATAACACTGCGGCCAACTTACTTCTGACAACGATCGGAGGACCGAAGGAGCTAACCGCTTTTTTGCACAA
CATGGGGGATCATGTAACTCGCCTTGATCGTTGGGAACCGGAGCTGAATGAAGCCATACCAAACGACGAG
CGTGACACCACGATGCCTGTAGCAATGGCAACAACGTTGCGCAAACTATTAACTGGCGAACTACTTACTC
TAGCTTCCCGGCAACAATTAATAGACTGGATGGAGGCGGATAAAGTTGCAGGACCACTTCTGCGCTCGGC
CCTTCCGGCTGGCTGGTTTATTGCTGATAAATCTGGAGCCGGTGAGCGTGGGTCTCGCGGTATCATTGCA
GCACTGGGGCCAGATGGTAAGCCCTCCCGTATCGTAGTTATCTACACGACGGGGAGTCAGGCAACTATGG
ATGAACGAAATAGACAGATCGCTGAGATAGGTGCCTCACTGATTAAGCATTGGTAACTGTCAGACCAAGT
TTACTCATATATACTTTAGATTGATTTAAAACTTCATTTTTAATTTAAAAGGATCTAGGTGAAGATCCTT
TTTGATAATCTCATGACCAAAATCCCTTAACGTGAGTTTTCGTTCCACTGAGCGTCAGACCCCGTAGAAA
AGATCAAAGGATCTTCTTGAGATCCTTTTTTTCTGCGCGTAATCTGCTGCTTGCAAACAAAAAAACCACC
GCTACCAGCGGTGGTTTGTTTGCCGGATCAAGAGCTACCAACTCTTTTTCCGAAGGTAACTGGCTTCAGC
AGAGCGCAGATACCAAATACTGTTCTTCTAGTGTAGCCGTAGTTAGGCCACCACTTCAAGAACTCTGTAG
CACCGCCTACATACCTCGCTCTGCTAATCCTGTTACCAGTGGCTGCTGCCAGTGGCGATAAGTCGTGTCT
TACCGGGTTGGACTCAAGACGATAGTTACCGGATAAGGCGCAGCGGTCGGGCTGAACGGGGGGTTCGTGC
ACACAGCCCAGCTTGGAGCGAACGACCTACACCGAACTGAGATACCTACAGCGTGAGCTATGAGAAAGCG
CCACGCTTCCCGAAGGGAGAAAGGCGGACAGGTATCCGGTAAGCGGCAGGGTCGGAACAGGAGAGCGCAC
GAGGGAGCTTCCAGGGGGAAACGCCTGGTATCTTTATAGTCCTGTCGGGTTTCGCCACCTCTGACTTGAG
CGTCGATTTTTGTGATGCTCGTCAGGGGGGCGGAGCCTATGGAAAAACGCCAGCAACGCGGCCTTTTTAC
GGTTCCTGGCCTTTTGCTGGCCTTTTGCTCACATGTTCTTTCCTGCGTTATCCCCTGATTCTGTGGATAA
CCGTATTACCGCCTTTGAGTGAGCTGATACCGCTCGCCGCAGCCGAACGACCGAGCGCAGCGAGTCAGTG
AGCGAGGAAGCGGAAGAGCGCCCAATACGCAAACCGCCTCTCCCCGCGCGTTGGCCGATTCATTAATGCA
GCTGGCACGACAGGTTTCCCGACTGGAAAGCGGGCAGTGAGCGCAACGCAATTAATGTGAGTTAGCTCAC
TCATTAGGCACCCCAGGCTTTACACTTTATGCTTCCGGCTCGTATGTTGTGTGGAATTGTGAGCGGATAA
CAATTTCACAATTCTCCCCAGCTCTTTCTGCGCTGTCCATAATGAACTATTTCAGGAGTATTGGAGTATG
TGGATTCAAAACAGTGGCTAATTGAGTCAGGATTACTTAATATTCGACTCCTACCCTCAGAATGTTGTTC
TCCAACTTCAAGAAACTGTTACCCATGAAAGACCCCCGCTGACGGGTAGTCAATCACTCAGAGGAGACCC
TCCCAAGGAACAGCGAGACCACAAGTCGGATGCAACTGCAAGAGGGTTTATTGGATACACGGGTACCCGG
GCGACGCAGTCTATCGGAGGACTGGCGCGCCGAGTGAGGGGTTGTGGGCTCTTTTATTGAGCTCGGGGAG
CAGAAGCGCGCGAACAGAAGCGAGAAGCGAACTGATTGGTTAGTTCAAATAAGGCACAGGGTCATTTCAG
GTCCTTGGGGCACCCTGGAAACATCTGATGGTTCTCTAGAAACTGCTGAGGGCGGGACCGCATCTGGGGA
CCATCTGTTCTTGGCCCTGAGCCGGGGCAGGAACTGCTTACCACAGATATCCTGTTTGGCCCATATTCTG
CTGTCTCTCTGTTCCTAACCTTGATCTGAACTTCTCTATTCTCAGTTATGTATTTTCCATGCCTTGCAAA
ATGGCGTTACTTAAGCTAGCTTGCCAAACCTACAGGTGGGGTCTTTCATTCCCCCCTTTTTCTGGAGACT
AAATAAAATCTTTTATTTTATGGATCCGGCGGCCGCTTGGGCGGTACAACTCACTAGGTAGCCTTTAGTC
CATGCGTTATAGGTAGCCTTTAGTCCATGCGTTATAGGTAGCCTTTAGTCCATGCGTTATAGGTAGCCTT
TAGTCCATGCGTTATAGGTAGCCTTTAGTCCATGAAGCTTAGACACTAGAGGGTATATAATGGAAGCTCG
ACTTCCAGCTTGGCAATCCGGTACTGTTGGTAAACGAATTTGCCACCTGCCTGGTCTTCAAACCATACGC
GCCCTATAACTTGGTCTGTGGCCTGTGAGCGAAGACCTGAGCAACTAGAAAGATCTAATTCCGGCGCCTC
CTCACAGAGAAATGAAGTCCAGGGCTTGGAGGAGGGAGAGGGAAAGCAGCAGCAGCAGCATCCAGGATGT
GTTCTGAACCAGCAGGCTTATGCCGCCACACTTGACCAGTTTGTCTCTATACACACTGATACTTTTATTG
GAGCTCATGGGATTCGCGCCCGAGACTCGAAGCTCACAAAAGTAGTCGCCCTCATCCTTGGTGGTGAAGT
TGGCTAGGGTAAGGACCTTGATATAGGGCTGGTTGGAGAGGGTGACGCGGGAGCGGTACGTGTGCTCGGG
TATCCCGAGGGTGCCTGAGAGCACGTGCTTCCTCTTCTCTCGGGTCAGGCTGAACTCATGCTGGATGGAG
TTATCCTTGGTGTTATTCTCATGGCGGCAGTCCAGGCGAAGGTTTTGGTTCACCAGGCAGGCTGTCAGGC
TGGTCACCTTCTGCCCTCGGGACACCTGCAAGACTGAGAGCAGGAGAGCGACGCTGATGGCTGGGTTCAT
GGGACCAGGATTCTCCTCGACGTCACCAGCCTGCTTCAGCAGGCTGAAGTTAGTAGCGCCGGACCCTTTC
TTCTTTTTGGCCTGGCCGGCCTTCTTGGTGGCGGCAGGCCGCTTGCTAGCGCTGAACTCGATGCCGGCTT
CCACGGCGATCCGCACGAGGTCGGCGCTGGTTTTCAGGTTCAGCTTTTCCATGACCAGGCCCCGGTGCAT
CTTCACGGTTTTCTCGCTCAGGCCCAGTCTGGCGGCCACCTCTTTGTTCCGCAGGCCGCTGGCCACCAGG
GTGGTCACTTCCAGCTGTCTGGGGCTCAGGGTTTTCAGCATCTCGGCAGCCCGCTCGCGTCTGGCCATGC
CCATGTTGGGCTGGTCGTCGTCCACTTCCACCTGGCTGCCCAGGAAGTACAGCAGCTCATCGTCGTCGTC
GTAGATGGGGGCCACCAGCACAGCGTTCCGGAAGGGGGTGCCGTCCTTCTTGTAGTTCAGGATTTCCACC
AGCACGGGCTTGTGCTCGCGCACGCCCTGTCTGATCTTGTCGGTCAGCCAGGGCTCGGTGCCAGAGCCGG
CCAGAAACCGGCAGTTCCGGCCCACGCATTCCTCTTCGCTGTAGCCGGTCAGATCGGTGAAGGCCTGGTT
GATGGCGATCAGGGGGTTGTCGGCCAGTCTAGGGTCGGACACCACGCTGGCGATAGGGCTGGCCTCGATC
AGGTCCAGCACCCACTGGGCAGGAGGCTGCACTTCCACCCGGGTGTCGTCGGCGCCCGATCCACCGCCTC
CGCTACCTCCGCCACCACTTCCACCGCCTCCGCTACCTCCGCCACCAAACAGAGATGTGTCGAAGATGGA
CAGTCCTGTGCTGATATGCATGGCATGCAAGAGGCACTCGTCGTTCAGGAAGGTATCCAGAATCTCGTTC
AATTCCGGGGTCAGGGGTGAGTCCAGGTTCAGATCCTCGGTCATGGACTCAAGTGTGGTTGTCAGCTCAT
CCAGATGGCCCCTTGGGGGCGGATGGGAAAGGTCCATTTGGCCACAGATTGCAGCCTCTTCCTTCTGGGG
AATCACAGTATCGGCCATCTCCCGAAGGGCTTTGACAGCCTGGCTCGTCTCTTCATCGGGATCCTCCAAC
AGGTGACTGGCCTCGGGAGTCACTGCGGGCGCTGGATCCAGTGGCTGAGGGACTGGTGCCGGGGTCAGTG
ACCCGACTGGCTCATGTACTGGACCGGTTGGTGTTGGTGCGAGGCTGGCGGGGAGTGGGCGGTTGGCCCA
TGGACTTCCTGGAGGATGAAATGGCCGGATTCGTTTTGGCTGGCACACCTCGCGGCCCTCAAACACGTCA
CTAATAGCGGAGCCGGCCTCAGGCTTCGGCAAAAACATCCCTTCCCTGGAATCCCGAGATCCCGATCCGC
TACCCAGCAGTGCGGAGAAGTCCATGTCGGCGATAGAGCTGAAGTCCTCGTCGCCAGACAGCAGTCCATT
AGGCAGGCCTGGTGCTCCCAGAGGGGCAGGAGCTGGATCAGGAGGCCTCTGAGCGCCTGTCACGAGCCGG
GTGATGGCCTCGGGGTATTCCATCAGCATGGGCTCGGTGGTGTGAGGGGCCACAGGGATGCCCTGGTTCA
GCAGCTGCTGGAACTCGCTGTTGTCCACGCTGGCCAGGTCGGTGAACACGGCAGGATCGGTGCTGTTTCC
CAGCAGGGCTCCCAGATCCTCGTCGTCGAACTGCAGCTGCAGCAGAGCTTCAGACAGTGTGCCCTCGCCG
GCCTGTGTAGGTTTAGGGGCTGGTGGAGCCACAGCCTGTGGAGGTCCAGGAGCCAGCACAGGCACGGGTG
CTGGTGCCTGAGCCAGTGCAGACACCATGGCTGGAGCTGGTGCAGGAGCAGGAGCCTGAGGCAGCACCTG
AGGAGGGGCTGGAGCCAGAGCAGAGGCCTGAGAGAACTGGCCGCTGGGGAACACCATGGTAGGGAACTCG
TCGTAGTTGATGGTGCTCAGGCTGCTGGTGAAGGGGTAAGGCTGGGGGGCAGGTTTTGGCACGCTGGCGC
TGGATCTGCTGGGCACGGCGATTCTTCTAGGTGGAGGTCTAGGGTCGGTGGGGCCGCTGAAGGGGGACTT
CTTCATGATGCTCTTGAATGTCTCGTAGGTCCGCTTCCGCTTTTCCTCGATCCGGTGCCGGTCGTCGGTG
TCGGGCAGGTACTGGCTACCAACTTTGCGTTTCTTTTTCGGAGATCCGGAACTTCGAGAGTTAATCAGCA
TGTCCAGGTCGAAATCATCAAGGGCGTCACTGCCGAGCATGTCGAGGTCAAAGTCATCAAGGGCATCCGA
ACCAAGCATGTCAAGGTCAAAATCATCGAGGGCGTCACTTCCCAGCATATCCAGATCAAAATCGTCCAAT
GCGTCGGCGACTTTACGCTTCTTTTTAGGGCCCATGGTGGCCTCGAGAGATCTAATTCCGGCGCCTAGAG
AAGGAGTGAGGGCTGGATAAAGGGAGGATCGAGGCGGGGTCGAACGAGGAG
